Addgene plasmid #147097: pAc5.1B-lambdaN-DmPABPC1-siRNAres-HA_O
Purpose: Insect Expression of DmPABPC1-siRNAres
Depositing lab: Elisa Izaurralde. Depositing organization: Max Planck Institute for Developmental Biology. Publication: GW182 proteins cause PABP dissociation from silenced miRNA targets in the absence of deadenylation. Zekri L, Kuzuoglu-Ozturk D, Izaurralde E. EMBO J. 2013 Apr 3;32(7):1052-65. doi: 10.1038/emboj.2013.44. Epub 2013 Mar 5. PubMed 23463101.
Backbone
  Vector backbone: Unknown
  Vector type: Insect Expression
Growth in bacteria
  Bacterial resistance: Ampicillin, 100 μg/mL
  Growth temperature: 37°C
  Growth strain: DH5alpha
  Copy number: Low Copy
Gene/Insert
  Gene/Insert name: DmPABPC1-siRNAres
  Species: D. melanogaster (fly)
  Mutation: seven silent mutations compared to the sequence given by NCBI: NM_166265
  Entrez Gene: pAbp (a.k.a. Dmel_CG5119, BABP, BcDNA:LD24412, CG16803, CG5119, Dmel\CG5119, PABP, PABP55B, PABPC1, PAbp, Pabp, anon-EST:Posey247, anon-EST:Posey249, anon-EST:fe2E5, dPABP, duo, l(2)SH1908, l(2)SH2 1908, l(2)k10109, pAB, pABP, pABp, pabp)
  Cloning method: Unknown
Terms and licenses: Academic/Nonprofit Terms; Industry Terms: Not Available to Industry
Depositor comments: Plasmids from this collection were made available to the research community and donated after the lab closed. Please note that the sequence provided by the depositing laboratory may be theoretical/predicted or based on Sanger sequencing results. There may be discrepancies between sequencing results obtained by Addgene and the depositor sequence. If an Addgene verified sequence is not available, please contact before placing your order to request that our lab fully sequence the plasmid.
How to cite: pAc5.1B-lambdaN-DmPABPC1-siRNAres-HA_O was a gift from Elisa Izaurralde (Addgene plasmid # 147097 ; http://n2t.net/addgene:147097 ; RRID:Addgene_147097)
