[The description below was written by a language model from this plasmid's Addgene catalogue record and pLannotate feature annotations shown in this document.]
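Description:
pAc5.1B-lambdaN-DmPABPC1-siRNAres-HA_O is a 7,362 nt insect expression plasmid for producing a tagged Drosophila melanogaster cytoplasmic poly(A)-binding protein (pAbp/PABPC1) in fly cells. The catalogue lists the backbone as unknown, although the name and the annotated parts suggest a pAc5.1-type vector. Expression is driven by the constitutive Drosophila actin 5C (Ac5) promoter, and an SV40 polyadenylation signal lies downstream of the cassette. In bacteria the plasmid replicates from a ColE1/pUC-family origin and is selected with ampicillin through the β-lactamase gene and its own promoter. The record nonetheless lists it as low copy. Short fragments of a tetracycline resistance gene and of SV40 large T antigen are also annotated, and these appear to be non-functional backbone remnants.

The open reading frame begins with a short fragment of the bacteriophage lambda N protein, followed by the full pAbp coding sequence and a partial match to an HA epitope feature, consistent with a C-terminal HA tag. A V5 tag from the vector is annotated further downstream, but the record does not show whether it is translated. The lambda N peptide binds BoxB RNA hairpins, so fusions of this kind are generally used to tether a protein to a BoxB-containing reporter mRNA. The HA tag allows detection or immunoprecipitation. The insert carries seven silent mutations relative to the reference transcript, and the "siRNAres" name indicates that these make the transgene resistant to RNAi directed against endogenous PABP. This would allow complementation of knockdown cells. The associated work examined PABP dissociation from miRNA targets silenced by GW182 proteins. The depositor sequence may be theoretical rather than fully verified.
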