Features (pLannotate 1.2.2; 11 found; start..end, strand, type, name):
     56..2568    +  promoter       Ac5 promoter: Drosophila melanogaster actin 5C promoter
   2589..2654    +  CDS            N (fragment): REGN_LAMBD - Experimental evidence at protein level: Swiss-Prot protein existence level 1. Plays a role as a transcriptional antitermination factor that allows the virus to initiate its lytic phase. Activates expression of the delayed viral early genes by modifying host RNA polymerase (RNAP) into a form that is resistant to termination signals. This antitermination function requires the host NusA protein which serves to stabilize the interaction between antitermination protein N and host RNA polymerase. From Escherichia phage lambda (Bacteriophage lambda).
   2676..4577    +  CDS            pAbp: PABP_DROME - Experimental evidence at protein level: Swiss-Prot protein existence level 1. Binds the poly(A) tail of mRNA (PubMed:2125288). Since it interacts with the cap-associating translation initiation factor eIF4G, it is likely that it functions by linking Atx2 to the cap-binding complex (PubMed:28388438). Forms a complex with tyf and Atx2 which functions in adult circadian pacemaker neurons to sustain circadian rhythms likely by switching between activator and repressor modes of post-transcriptional regulation via interaction with Lsm12a or me31B, respectively (PubMed:28388438). The act
   4584..4610    +  CDS            3xHA (fragment): three tandem HA epitope tags
   4647..4688    +  CDS            V5 tag: epitope tag from simian virus 5
   4788..4922    -  polyA_signal   SV40 poly(A) signal: SV40 polyadenylation signal
   4945..5029    -  CDS            large T antigen (fragment): large T antigen from SV40 (simian virus 40)
   5030..5500    +  CDS            TcR (fragment): tetracycline efflux protein; tet; confers resistance to tetracycline
   5544..6132    -  rep_origin     ori: high-copy-number ColE1/pMB1/pBR322/pUC origin of replication
   6303..7163    -  CDS            AmpR: β-lactamase; bla; confers resistance to ampicillin, carbenicillin, and related antibiotics
   7164..7268    -  promoter       AmpR promoter: bla
>Addgene plasmid #147097 | pAc5.1B-lambdaN-DmPABPC1-siRNAres-HA_O | depositor full sequence | sequence record 289544 | Full Sequence
CTTCAAGGAATTAATTCTATATTCTAAAAACACAAATGATACTTCTAAAAAAAATCATGAATGGCATCAA
CTCTGAATCAAATCTTTGCAGATGCACCTACTTCTCATTTCCACTGTCACATCATTTTTCCAGATCTCGC
TGCCTGTTATGTGGCCCACAAACCAAGACACGTTTTATGGCCATTAAAGCTGGCTGATCGTCGCCAAACA
CCAAATACATATCAATATGTACATTCGAGAAAGAAGCGATCAAAGAAGCGTCTTCGGGCGAGTAGGAGAA
TGCGGAGGAGAAGGAGAACGAGCTGATCTAGTATCTCTCCACAATCCAATGCCAACTGACCAACTGGCCA
TATTCGGAGCAATTTGAAGCCAATTTCCATCGCCTGGCGATCGCTCCATTCTTGGCTATATGTTTTTCAC
CGTTCCCGGGGCCATTTTCAAAGACTCGTCGGTAAGATAAGATTGTGTCACTCGCTGTCTCTCTTCATTT
GTCGAAGAATGCTGAGGAATTTCGCGATGACGTCGGCGAGTATTTTGAAGAATGAGAATAATTTGTATTT
ATACGAAAATCAGTTAGTGGAATTTTCTACAAAAACATGTTATCTATAGATAATTTTGTTGCAAAATATG
TTGACTATGACAAAGATTGTATGTATATACCTTTAATGTATTCTCATTTTCTTATGTATTTATAATGGCA
ATGATGATACTGATGATATTTTAAGATGATGCCAGACCACAGGCTGATTTCTGCGTCTTTTGCCGAACGC
AGTGCATGTGCGGTTGTTGTTTTTTGGAATAGTTTCAATTTTCGGACTGTCCGCTTTGATTTCAGTTTCT
TGGCTTATTCAAAAAGCAAAGTAAAGCCAAAAAAGCGAGATGGCAATACCAAATGCGGCAAAACGGTAGT
GGAAGGAAAGGGGTGCGGGGCAGCGGAAGGAAGGGTGGGGCGGGGCGTGGCGGGGTCTGTGGCTGGGCGC
GACGTCACCGACGTTGGAGCCACTCCTTTGACCATGTGTGCGTGTGTGTATTATTCGTGTCTCGCCACTC
GCCGGTTGTTTTTTTCTTTTTATCTCGCTCTCTCTAGCGCCATCTCGTACGCATGCTCAACGCACCGCAT
GTTGCCGTGTCCTTTATGCGTCATTTTGGCTCGAAATAGGCAATTATTTAAACAAAGATTAGTCAACGAA
AACGCTAAAATAAATAAGTCTACAATATGGTTACTTATTGCCATGTGTGTGCAGCCAACGATAGCAACAA
AAGCAACAACACAGTGGCTTTCCCTCTTTCACTTTTTGTTTGCAAGCGCGTGCGAGCAAGACGGCACGAC
CGGCAAACGCAATTACGCTGACAAAGAGCAGACGAAGTTTTGGCCGAAAAACATCAAGGCGCCTGATACG
AATGCATTTGCAATAACAATTGCGATATTTAATATTGTTTATGAAGCTGTTTGACTTCAAAACACACAAA
AAAAAAAATAAAACAAATTATTTGAAAGAGAATTAGGAATCGGACAGCTTATCGTTACGGGCTAACAGCA
CACCGAGACGAAATAGCTTACCTGACGTCACAGCCTCTGGAAGAACTGCCGCCAAGCAGAGAGAGAGAGA
AAAAGAGGGAGAGCAGCTTAGACCGCATGTGCTTGTGTGTGAGGCGTCTCTCTCTTCGTCTCCTGTTTGC
GCAAACGCATAGACTGCACTGAGAAAATCGATTACCTATTTTTTATGAATGAATATTTGCACTATTACTA
TTCAAAACTATTAAGATAGCAATCACATTCAATAGCCAAATACTATACCACCTGAGCGATGCAACGAAAT
GATCAATTTGAGCAAAAATGCTGCATATTTAGGACGGCATCATTATAGAAATGCTTCTTGCTGTGTACTT
TTCTCTCGTCTGGCAGCTGTTTCGCCGTTATTGTTAAAACCGGCTTAAGTTAGGTGTGTTTTCTACGACT
AGTGATGCCCCTACTAGAAGATGTGTGTTGCACAAATGTCCCTGAATAACCAATTTGAAGTGCAGATAGC
AGTAAACGTAAGCTAATATGAATATTATTTAACTGTAATGTTTTAATATCGCTGGACATTACTAATAAAC
CCACTATAAACACATGTACATATGTATGTTTTGGCATACAATGAGTAGTTGGGGAAAAAATGTGTAAAAG
CACCGTGACCATCACAGCATAAAGATAACCAGCTGAAGTATCGAATATGAGTAACCCCCAAATTGAATCA
CATGCCGCAACTGATAGGACCCATGGAAGTACACTCTTCATGGCGATATACAAGACACACACAAGCACGA
ACACCCAGTTGCGGAGGAAATTCTCCGTAAATGAAAACCCAATCGGCGAACAATTCATACCCATATATGG
TAAAAGTTTTGAACGCGACTTGAGAGCGGAGAGCATTGCGGCTGATAAGGTTTTAGCGCTAAGCGGGCTT
TATAAAACGGGCTGCGGGACCAGTTTTCATATCACTACCGTTTGAGTTCTTGTGCTGTGTGGATACTCCT
CCCGACACAAAGCCGCTCCATCAGCCAGCAGTCGTCTAATCCAGAGACCCCGGATCGGGGTACCCAACAT
GGACGCACAAACACGACGACGTGAGCGTCGCGCTGAGAAACAAGCTCAATGGAAAGCTGCAAACGGTGGA
TCTCCTCCAAGCTTGATGGCTTCTCTATACGTCGGTGATCTCCCACAGGACGTCAACGAATCGGGACTTT
TTGACAAGTTCTCGTCTGCTGGTCCAGTGCTGTCCATTCGTGTCTGCCGCGATGTGATTACCCGTCGCTC
GTTGGGCTATGCCTACGTCAACTTCCAGCAGCCAGCCGATGCTGAGCGTGCTTTGGACACCATGAACTTT
GACCTGGTTCGCAACAAGCCCATTCGCATTATGTGGTCTCAGCGTGATCCGTCTCTTCGTCGCTCCGGTG
TGGGCAACGTGTTCATCAAGAACTTAGATAGGGCCATCGACAACAAGGCAATCTACGACACTTTCTCCGC
CTTCGGCAACATTTTAAGCTGCAAGGTAGCCACCGATGAAAAGGGCAATTCGAAAGGATACGGCTTCGTC
CACTTCGAGACCGAGGAGGCCGCAAACACGTCCATCGACAAAGTCAATGGCATGTTGCTTAACGGCAAGA
AGGTCTACGTGGGTAAGTTCATCCCGCGCAAGGAGCGCGAGAAGGAGCTGGGCGAGAAGGCTAAGCTCTT
CACCAATGTATATGTGAAGAACTTCACTGAGGATTTCGACGATGAAAAACTGAAGGAATTCTTTGAGCCC
TACGGCAAGATAACCAGCTACAAGGTCATGTCCAAGGAGGATGGCAAGAGCAAGGGCTTCGGATTCGTTG
CATTCGAGACAACAGAGGCTGCTGAGGCGGCCGTTCAGGCTCTCAATGGCAAGGACATGGGAGAGGGCAA
GTCCCTGTACGTGGCTCGTGCCCAGAAGAAGGCCGAACGCCAGCAGGAGCTGAAGCGCAAGTTCGAGGAA
CTGAAGCAGAAGCGTCACGAGTCAGTGTTCGGCGTTAACTTGTACGTTAAGAACCTGGACGACACAATCG
ATGACGATCGTCTGCGCATCGCGTTCTCTCCATACGGCAACATCACATCGGCCAAGGTCATGACCGATGA
GGAGGGTCGCTCCAAGGGATTCGGCTTCGTGTGCTTCAATGCCGCAAGCGAGGCTACCTGCGCCGTCACC
GAGCTGAACGGTCGCGTCGTCGGCAGTAAGCCGTTGTACGTTGCTTTGGCCCAAAGGAAGGAGGAGCGCA
AGGCTCATCTCGCCTCGCAGTACATGCGTCACATGACCGGCATGCGTATGCAGCAGCTGGGACAGATCTA
CCAGCCCAACGCGGCTAGCGGCTTCTTTGTGCCGACCCTTCCGTCAAATCAGCGTTTCTTCGGTTCCCAG
GTGGCCACTCAGATGAGAAACACACCCCGCTGGGTGCCCCAGGTGCGTCCCCCAGCAGCCATACAGGGTG
TCCAGGCCGGAGCTGCCGCTGCTGGTGGCTTCCAGGGCACAGCCGGTGCGGTGCCCACTCAGTTCCGTTC
GGCTGCTGCTGGCGCTCGCGGGGCACAGCCTCAGGTGCAGGGCACACACGCCGCCGCTGCTGCGGCTAAC
AACATGCGCAACACTGGAGCACGCGCTATTACTGGCCAGCAAACTGCAGCACCCAACATGCAGATCCCCG
GAGCCCAAATCGCTGGCGGTGCCCAGCAGCGTACTTCCAACTATAAGTACACCTCAAACATGCGTAATCC
TCCAGTGCCACAGTTGCATCAGACCCAGCCAATTCCACAGCAATTGCAAGGAAAGAATTCTGAGAAGCTC
ATTGCCTCGTTGCTGGCCAACGCCAAGCCGCAGGAGCAGAAACAGATCCTGGGCGAGCGTCTGTATCCGA
TGATTGAACATATGCACGCCAATTTGGCTGGTAAGATCACCGGCATGTTGTTGGAGATCGAAAACTCTGA
GCTCTTGCACATGATCGAGGATCAGGAGGCCCTTAAGGCCAAGGTGGAGGAGGCTGTGGCCGTGCTTCAG
GTGCACCGCGTCACCGAGCCCGCCAACATGGCTTACCCATACGATGTTCCAGATTACGCTCCTTAAAACT
CGAGTCTAGAGGGCCCGCGGTTCGAAGGTAAGCCTATCCCTAACCCTCTCCTCGGTCTCGATTCTACGCG
TACCGGTCATCATCACCATCACCATTGAGTTTAAACCCGCTGATCAGCCTCGACTGTGCCTTCTAAGGCC
TGAGCTCGCTGATCAGCCTCGATCGAGGATCCAGACATGATAAGATACATTGATGAGTTTGGACAAACCA
CAACTAGAATGCAGTGAAAAAAATGCTTTATTTGTGAAATTTGTGATGCTATTGCTTTATTTGTAACCAT
TATAAGCTGCAATAAACAAGTTAACAACAACAATTGCATTCATTTTATGTTTCAGGTTCAGGGGGAGGTG
TGGGAGGTTTTTTAAAGCAAGTAAAACCTCTACAAATGTGGTATGGCTGATTATGATCAGTCGACCGATG
CCCTTGAGAGCCTTCAACCCAGTCAGCTCCTTCCGGTGGGCGCGGGGCATGACTATCGTCGCCGCACTTA
TGACTGTCTTCTTTATCATGCAACTCGTAGGACAGGTGCCGGCAGCGCTCTGGGTCATTTTCGGCGAGGA
CCGCTTTCGCTGGAGCGCGACGATGATCGGCCTGTCGCTTGCGGTATTCGGAATCTTGCACGCCCTCGCT
CAAGCCTTCGTCACTGGTCCCGCCACCAAACGTTTCGGCGAGAAGCAGGCCATTATCGCCGGCATGGCGG
CCGACGCGCTGGGCTACGTCTTGCTGGCGTTCGCGACGCGAGGCTGGATGGCCTTCCCCATTATGATTCT
TCTCGCTTCCGGCGGCATCGGGATGCCCGCGTTGCAGGCCATGCTGTCCAGGCAGGTAGATGACGACCAT
CAGGGACAGCTTCAAGGATCGCTCGCGGCTCTTACCAGCCAGCAAAAGGCCAGGAACCGTAAAAAGGCCG
CGTTGCTGGCGTTTTTCCATAGGCTCCGCCCCCCTGACGAGCATCACAAAAATCGACGCTCAAGTCAGAG
GTGGCGAAACCCGACAGGACTATAAAGATACCAGGCGTTTCCCCCTGGAAGCTCCCTCGTGCGCTCTCCT
GTTCCGACCCTGCCGCTTACCGGATACCTGTCCGCCTTTCTCCCTTCGGGAAGCGTGGCGCTTTCTCAAT
GCTCACGCTGTAGGTATCTCAGTTCGGTGTAGGTCGTTCGCTCCAAGCTGGGCTGTGTGCACGAACCCCC
CGTTCAGCCCGACCGCTGCGCCTTATCCGGTAACTATCGTCTTGAGTCCAACCCGGTAAGACACGACTTA
TCGCCACTGGCAGCAGCCACTGGTAACAGGATTAGCAGAGCGAGGTATGTAGGCGGTGCTACAGAGTTCT
TGAAGTGGTGGCCTAACTACGGCTACACTAGAAGGACAGTATTTGGTATCTGCGCTCTGCTGAAGCCAGT
TACCTTCGGAAAAAGAGTTGGTAGCTCTTGATCCGGCAAACAAACCACCGCTGGTAGCGGTGGTTTTTTT
GTTTGCAAGCAGCAGATTACGCGCAGAAAAAAAGGATCTCAAGAAGATCCTTTGATCTTTTCTACGGGGT
CTGACGCTCAGTGGAACGAAAACTCACGTTAAGGGATTTTGGTCATGAGATTATCAAAAAGGATCTTCAC
CTAGATCCTTTTAAATTAAAAATGAAGTTTTAAATCAATCTAAAGTATATATGAGTAAACTTGGTCTGAC
AGTTACCAATGCTTAATCAGTGAGGCACCTATCTCAGCGATCTGTCTATTTCGTTCATCCATAGTTGCCT
GACTCCCCGTCGTGTAGATAACTACGATACGGGAGGGCTTACCATCTGGCCCCAGTGCTGCAATGATACC
GCGAGACCCACGCTCACCGGCTCCAGATTTATCAGCAATAAACCAGCCAGCCGGAAGGGCCGAGCGCAGA
AGTGGTCCTGCAACTTTATCCGCCTCCATCCAGTCTATTAATTGTTGCCGGGAAGCTAGAGTAAGTAGTT
CGCCAGTTAATAGTTTGCGCAACGTTGTTGCCATTGCTGCAGGCATCGTGGTGTCACGCTCGTCGTTTGG
TATGGCTTCATTCAGCTCCGGTTCCCAACGATCAAGGCGAGTTACATGATCCCCCATGTTGTGCAAAAAA
GCGGTTAGCTCCTTCGGTCCTCCGATCGTTGTCAGAAGTAAGTTGGCCGCAGTGTTATCACTCATGGTTA
TGGCAGCACTGCATAATTCTCTTACTGTCATGCCATCCGTAAGATGCTTTTCTGTGACTGGTGAGTACTC
AACCAAGTCATTCTGAGAATAGTGTATGCGGCGACCGAGTTGCTCTTGCCCGGCGTCAACACGGGATAAT
ACCGCGCCACATAGCAGAACTTTAAAAGTGCTCATCATTGGAAAACGTTCTTCGGGGCGAAAACTCTCAA
GGATCTTACCGCTGTTGAGATCCAGTTCGATGTAACCCACTCGTGCACCCAACTGATCTTCAGCATCTTT
TACTTTCACCAGCGTTTCTGGGTGAGCAAAAACAGGAAGGCAAAATGCCGCAAAAAAGGGAATAAGGGCG
ACACGGAAATGTTGAATACTCATACTCTTCCTTTTTCAATATTATTGAAGCATTTATCAGGGTTATTGTC
TCATGAGCGGATACATATTTGAATGTATTTAGAAAAATAAACAAATAGGGGTTCCGCGCACATTTCCCCG
AAAAGTGCCACCTGACGTCTAAGAAACCATTATTATCATGACATTAACCTATAAAAATAGGCGTATCACG
AGGCCCTTTCGT
